Addgene plasmid #192054: pACE SOX (ORF37) 318-320A
Purpose: Expresses a mutant of SOX 318-320A
Depositing lab: Britt Glaunsinger. Depositing organization: University of California, Berkeley. Publication: DNA processing by the Kaposi's sarcoma-associated herpesvirus alkaline exonuclease SOX contributes to viral gene expression and infectious virion production. Hartenian E, Mendez AS, Didychuk AL, Khosla S, Glaunsinger BA. Nucleic Acids Res. 2023 Jan 11;51(1):182-197. doi: 10.1093/nar/gkac1190. PubMed 36537232.
Backbone
  Vector backbone: pACEmam1
  Backbone manufacturer: Geneva Biotech
  Backbone size w/o insert (bp): 3400
  Total vector size (bp): 4860
  Vector type: Unspecified
Growth in bacteria
  Bacterial resistance: Gentamicin, 10 μg/mL
  Growth temperature: 37°C
  Growth strain: DH5alpha
  Copy number: High Copy
Gene/Insert
  Gene/Insert name: SOX (318-320A) (alt name: SOX (ORF37) (318-320A))
  Species: Synthetic
  Insert size (bp): 1460
  Mutation: SOX 318-320A
  Promoter: CMV
  Cloning method: Unknown
  Sequencing primers: 5′ TAATACGACTCACTATAGG
Terms and licenses: Academic/Nonprofit Terms; Industry Terms: Not Available to Industry
How to cite: pACE SOX (ORF37) 318-320A was a gift from Britt Glaunsinger (Addgene plasmid # 192054 ; http://n2t.net/addgene:192054 ; RRID:Addgene_192054)
