[The description below was written by a language model from this plasmid's Addgene catalogue record and pLannotate feature annotations shown in this document.]
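Description:
pACE SOX (ORF37) 318-320A is a mammalian expression plasmid of about 4.9 kb built on the pACEmam1 backbone, carrying a mutant form of SOX, the alkaline exonuclease encoded by ORF37 of Kaposi's sarcoma-associated herpesvirus. It is propagated in E. coli through a high-copy ColE1/pUC-type origin and selected with gentamicin, with the acetyltransferase gene (aacC1) driven by a class 1 integron Pc promoter. The catalogue lists the vector type as unspecified and the insert species as synthetic, although the annotated coding sequence matches the viral ORF37 protein.

The roughly 1.46 kb SOX open reading frame sits downstream of the human CMV immediate-early enhancer and promoter and is followed by an SV40 polyadenylation signal, giving a standard cassette for constitutive expression in mammalian cells. A T7 promoter lies between the CMV promoter and the coding sequence and could support in vitro transcription or serve as a sequencing primer site. The name indicates that residues 318–320 have been changed to alanine; the record does not state what property this substitution is meant to disrupt. No epitope tag is recorded, and the short hits to an HIV-1 LTR, SV40 large T antigen and SET1 are fragmentary matches, probably arising from promoter and terminator flanking sequence rather than functional elements.

The backbone also carries a loxP site, which allows Cre-mediated fusion with other loxP-bearing plasmids to assemble multigene constructs, and Tn7L and Tn7R ends flanking the resistance marker and expression cassette, which permit Tn7 transposition into a bacmid. The associated study concerns the contribution of SOX DNA processing to viral gene expression and infectious virion production, so the plasmid is suited to comparing this mutant with wild-type SOX.
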