Features (pLannotate 1.2.2; 15 found; start..end, strand, type, name):
    190..778     +  rep_origin     ori: high-copy-number ColE1/pMB1/pBR322/pUC origin of replication
    913..1136    -  mobile_element Tn7R: mini-Tn7 element (right end of the Tn7 transposon) Tn7
   1203..1736    -  CDS            GmR: gentamycin acetyltransferase; aacC1; confers resistance to gentamycin
   1925..1953    -  promoter       Pc promoter: intI1 (promoter lies within the coding sequence); class 1 integron promoter
   2024..2057    +  protein_bind   loxP: Cre-mediated recombination occurs in the 8-bp core sequence (GCATACAT). Cre recombinase
   2135..2514    +  enhancer       CMV enhancer: human cytomegalovirus immediate early enhancer
   2587..2604    -  promoter       CMV promoter (fragment): human cytomegalovirus (CMV) immediate early promoter
   2667..2718    +  promoter       CMVd2 promoter: truncated human cytomegalovirus (CMV) immediate early promoter that yields moderately reduced expression relative to the full-length promoter
   2714..2747    +  LTR            5' LTR (truncated) (fragment): truncated 5' long terminal repeat (LTR) from HIV-1
   2763..2781    +  promoter       T7 promoter: promoter for bacteriophage T7 RNA polymerase
   2829..4286    +  CDS            ORF37: AN_HHV8P - Experimental evidence at protein level: Swiss-Prot protein existence level 1. Plays a role in processing non linear or branched viral DNA intermediates in order to promote the production of mature packaged unit-length linear progeny viral DNA molecules. Exhibits endonuclease and exonuclease activities and accepts both double-stranded and single- stranded DNA as substrate. Exonuclease digestion of DNA is in the 5'-> 3' direction and the products are 5'-monophosphate nucleosides. Additionally, forms a recombinase with the major DNA-binding protein, which displays strand exchange activ
   4334..4417    +  CDS            large T antigen (fragment): large T antigen from SV40 (simian virus 40)
   4440..4574    +  polyA_signal   SV40 poly(A) signal: SV40 polyadenylation signal
   4603..4652    +  CDS            SET1 (fragment): solubility-enhancement tag derived from T7 phage gene 10B
   4695..4860    -  mobile_element Tn7L: mini-Tn7 element (left end of the Tn7 transposon) Tn7
>Addgene plasmid #192054 | pACE SOX (ORF37) 318-320A | addgene full sequence | sequence record 381555 | Addgene NGS Result
ACCGGTTGACTTGGGTCAACTGTCAGACCAAGTTTACTCATATATACTTTAGATTGATTTAAAACTTCAT
TTTTAATTTAAAAGGATCTAGGTGAAGATCCTTTTTGATAATCTCATGACCAAAATCCCTTAACGTGAGT
TTTCGTTCCACTGAGCGTCAGACCCCGTAGAAAAGATCAAAGGATCTTCTTGAGATCCTTTTTTTCTGCG
CGTAATCTGCTGCTTGCAAACAAAAAAACCACCGCTACCAGCGGTGGTTTGTTTGCCGGATCAAGAGCTA
CCAACTCTTTTTCCGAAGGTAACTGGCTTCAGCAGAGCGCAGATACCAAATACTGTTCTTCTAGTGTAGC
CGTAGTTAGGCCACCACTTCAAGAACTCTGTAGCACCGCCTACATACCTCGCTCTGCTAATCCTGTTACC
AGTGGCTGCTGCCAGTGGCGATAAGTCGTGTCTTACCGGGTTGGACTCAAGACGATAGTTACCGGATAAG
GCGCAGCGGTCGGGCTGAACGGGGGGTTCGTGCACACAGCCCAGCTTGGAGCGAACGACCTACACCGAAC
TGAGATACCTACAGCGTGAGCTATGAGAAAGCGCCACGCTTCCCGAAGGGAGAAAGGCGGACAGGTATCC
GGTAAGCGGCAGGGTCGGAACAGGAGAGCGCACGAGGGAGCTTCCAGGGGGAAACGCCTGGTATCTTTAT
AGTCCTGTCGGGTTTCGCCACCTCTGACTTGAGCGTCGATTTTTGTGATGCTCGTCAGGGGGGCGGAGCC
TATGGAAAAACGCCAGCAACGCGGCCTTTTTACGGTTCCTGGCCTTTTGCTGGCCTTTTGCTCACATGTT
CTTTCCTGCGTTATCCCCTGATTGACTTGGGTCGCTCTTCCTGTGGATGCGCAGATGCCCTGCGTAAGCG
GGTGTGGGCGGACAATAAAGTCTTAAACTGAACAAAATAGATCTAAACTATGACAATAAAGTCTTAAACT
AGACAGAATAGTTGTAAACTGAAATCAGTCCAGTTATGCTGTGAAAAAGCATACTGGACTTTTGTTATGG
CTAAAGCAAACTCTTCATTTTCTGAAGTGCAAATTGCCCGTCGTATTAAAGAGGGGCGTGGCCAAGGGCA
TGTAAAGACTATATTCGCGGCGTTGTGACAATTTACCGAACAACTCCGCGGCCGGGAAGCCGATCTCGGC
TTGAACGAATTGTTAGGTGGCGGTACTTGGGTCGATATCAAAGTGCATCACTTCTTCCCGTATGCCCAAC
TTTGTATAGAGAGCCACTGCGGGATCGTCACCGTAATCTGCTTGCACGTAGATCACATAAGCACCAAGCG
CGTTGGCCTCATGCTTGAGGAGATTGATGAGCGCGGTGGCAATGCCCTGCCTCCGGTGCTCGCCGGAGAC
TGCGAGATCATAGATATAGATCTCACTACGCGGCTGCTCAAACTTGGGCAGAACGTAAGCCGCGAGAGCG
CCAACAACCGCTTCTTGGTCGAAGGCAGCAAGCGCGATGAATGTCTTACTACGGAGCAAGTTCCCGAGGT
AATCGGAGTCCGGCTGATGTTGGGAGTAGGTGGCTACGTCTCCGAACTCACGACCGAAAAGATCAAGAGC
AGCCCGCATGGATTTGACTTGGTCAGGGCCGAGCCTACATGTGCGAATGATGCCCATACTTGAGCCACCT
AACTTTGTTTTAGGGCGACTGCCCTGCTGCGTAACATCGTTGCTGCTGCGTAACATCGTTGCTGCTCCAT
AACATCAAACATCGACCCACGGCGTAACGCGCTTGCTGCTTGGATGCCCGAGGCATAGACTGTACAAAAA
AACAGTCATAACAAGCCATGAAAACCGCCACTGCGCCGTTACCACCGCTGCGTTCGGTCAAGGTTCTGGA
CCAGTTGCGTGAGCGCATACGCTACTTGCATTACAGTTTACGAACCGAACAGGCTTATGTCAACTGGGTT
CGTGCCTTCATCCGTTTCCACGGTGTGCGTCACCCGGCAACCTTGGGCAGCAGCGAAGTCGCCATAACTT
CGTATAGCATACATTATACGAAGTTATCTGTAACTATAACGGTCCTAAGGTAGCGAGTTTAAACACTAGT
ATCGATCGCGATGTACGGGCCAGATATACGCGTTGACATTGATTATTGACTAGTTATTAATAGTAATCAA
TTACGGGGTCATTAGTTCATAGCCCATATATGGAGTTCCGCGTTACATAACTTACGGTAAATGGCCCGCC
TGGCTGACCGCCCAACGACCCCCGCCCATTGACGTCAATAATGACGTATGTTCCCATAGTAACGCCAATA
GGGACTTTCCATTGACGTCAATGGGTGGAGTATTTACGGTAAACTGCCCACTTGGCAGTACATCAAGTGT
ATCATATGCCAAGTACGCCCCCTATTGACGTCAATGACGGTAAATGGCCCGCCTGGCATTATGCCCAGTA
CATGACCTTATGGGACTTTCCTACTTGGCAGTACATCTACGTATTAGTCATCGCTATTACCATGGTGATG
CGGTTTTGGCAGTACATCAATGGGCGTGGATAGCGGTTTTACTCACGGGGATTTCCAAGTCTCCACCCCA
TTGACGTCAATGGGAGTTTGTTTTGGCACCAAAATCAACGGGACTTTCCAAAATGTCGTAACAACTCCGC
CCCATTGACGCAAATGGGCGGTAGGCGTGTACGGTGGGAGGTCTATATAAGCAGAGCTCTCTGGCTAACT
AGAGAACCCACTGCTTACTGGCTTATCGAAATTAATACGACTCACTATAGGGAGACCCAAGCTGGCTAGT
GGATCCCGGTCCGAAGCGCGCGGAATTCATGGAAGCCACACCGACCCCGGCCGATCTGTTCAGCGAAGAT
TACCTGGTGGATACCCTGGATGGCCTGACCGTGGATGATCAGCAGGCCGTTCTGGCAAGCCTGAGCTTCA
GCAAGTTCCTGAAGCATGCCAAAGTGCGTGACTGGTGTGCCCAGGCAAAAATCCAGCCTAGTATGCCGGC
CCTGCGCATGGCATACAATTACTTCCTGTTCAGTAAAGTTGGCGAATTTATTGGTAGCGAAGACGTTTGT
AATTTTTTCGTGGATCGTGTGTTTGGCGGCGTGCGCCTGCTGGATGTTGCAAGCGTTTATGCCGCCTGTA
GTCAGATGAATGCCCATCAGCGCCATCACATCTGTTGTCTGGTGGAACGTGCAACCAGCAGTCAAAGCCT
GAACCCGGTGTGGGATGCCTTACGCGATGGTATCATCAGCAGCAGCAAGTTCCATTGGGCCGTGAAGCAG
CAGAACACCAGCAAGAAAATTTTCAGCCCGTGGCCGATCACAAACAACCATTTTGTGGCCGGCCCGTTAG
CCTTTGGTCTGCGTTGCGAAGAGGTGGTTAAAACCCTGCTGGCAACACTGCTGCATCCTGATGAGGCCAA
CTGCCTGGACTACGGTTTTATGCAGAGCCCGCAGAACGGTATCTTTGGCGTTAGCCTGGACTTTGCCGCC
AATGTGAAAACCGACACCGAAGGCCGTCTGCAGTTCGATCCTAACTGTAAGGTGTATGAGATTAAATGCC
GCTTTAAATATACATTCGCAAAAATGGAATGTGATCCGATCTATGCCGCCTACCAGCGCTTATATGAAGC
ACCGGGCAAACTGGCACTGAAGGACTTTTTCTACAGCATTAGCAAGCCGGCCGTTGAGTACGTTGGTCTG
GGCAAATTACCGAGCGAAAGCGACTATCTGGTGGCCTATGATCAGGAATGGGAAGCCTGCCCGCGCAAAG
CAGCCGCACTGACCCCGCTGCACAACCTGATTCGTGAGTGTATCCTGCACAACAGCACCACCGAGAGCGA
CGTTTACGTTCTGACCGATCCGCAGGATACCCGTGGCCAGATCAGTATCAAGGCACGCTTCAAGGCCAAC
CTGTTTGTGAACGTGCGCCACAGCTACTTTTACCAGGTGCTGCTGCAGAGTAGTATCGTGGAGGAGTATA
TTGGCCTGGATAGCGGTATTCCGCGTCTGGGTAGCCCGAAATATTACATCGCCACCGGTTTCTTCCGTAA
ACGCGGCTATCAGGATCCGGTGAATTGCACAATTGGTGGCGACGCCCTGGATCCTCATGTGGAGATTCCG
ACCCTGCTGATTGTGACCCCGGTGTATTTCCCTCGCGGCGCCAAGCACCGTCTGCTGCATCAGGCAGCCA
ATTTCTGGAGCCGCAGCGCCAAAGATACATTTCCGTATATCAAATGGGATTTTAGCTACCTGAGCGCCAA
CGTGCCGCACAGCCCGTAATCTAGAGCCTGCAGTCTCGACAAGCTTGTCGAGAAGTACTAGAGGATCATA
ATCAGCCATACCACATTTGTAGAGGTTTTACTTGCTTTAAAAAACCTCCCACACCTCCCCCTGAACCTGA
AACATAAAATGAATGCAATTGTTGTTGTTAACTTGTTTATTGCAGCTTATAATGGTTACAAATAAAGCAA
TAGCATCACAAATTTCACAAATAAAGCATTTTTTTCACTGCATTCTAGTTGTGGTTTGTCCAAACTCATC
AATGTATCTTATCATGTCTGGATCTGATCACTGCTTGAGCCTAGAAGATCCGGCTGCTAACAAAGCCCGA
AAGGAAGCTGAGTTGGCTGCTGCCACCGCTGAGCAATAACTATCATAACCCCTAGGGTATACCCATCTAA
TTGGAACCAGATAAGTGAAATCTAGTTCCAAACTATTTTGTCATTTTTAATTTTCGTATTAGCTTACGAC
GCTACACCCAGTTCCCATCTATTTTGTCACTCTTCCCTAAATAATCCTTAAAAACTCCATTTCCACCCCT
CCCAGTTCCCAACTATTTTGTCCGCCCACA
